>Addgene plasmid #82418 | pMCh-1468 | depositor full sequence | sequence record 156271 | pMCh-1468 sequence 10577 bps
TTCAATATTGGCCATTAGCCATATTATTCATTGGTTATATAGCATAAATCAATATTGGCTATTGGCCATT
GCATACGTTGTATCTATATCATAATATGTACATTTATATTGGCTCATGTCCAATATGACCGCCATGTTGG
CATTGATTATTGACTAGTTATTAATAGTAATCAATTACGGGGTCATTAGTTCATAGCCCATATATGGAGT
TCCGCGTTACATAACTTACGGTAAATGGCCCGCCTGGCTGACCGCCCAACGACCCCCGCCCATTGACGTC
AATAATGACGTATGTTCCCATAGTAACGCCAATAGGGACTTTCCATTGACGTCAATGGGTGGAGTATTTA
CGGTAAACTGCCCACTTGGCAGTACATCAAGTGTATCATATGCCAAGTCCGCCCCCTATTGACGTCAATG
ACGGTAAATGGCCCGCCTGGCATTATGCCCAGTACATGACCTTACGGGACTTTCCTACTTGGCAGTACAT
CTACGTATTAGTCATCGCTATTACCATGGTGATGCGGTTTTGGCAGTACACCAATGGGCGTGGATAGCGG
TTTGACTCACGGGGATTTCCAAGTCTCCACCCCATTGACGTCAATGGGAGTTTGTTTTGGCACCAAAATC
AACGGGACTTTCCAAAATGTCGTAACAACTGCGATCGCCCGCCCCGTTGACGCAAATGGGCGGTAGGCGT
GTACGGTGGGAGGTCTATATAAGCAGAGCTCGTTTAGTGAACCGTCAGATCACTAGAAGCTTTATTGCGG
TAGTTTATCACAGTTAAATTGCTAACGCAGTCAGTGCTTCTGACACAACAGTCTCGAACTTAAGCTGCAG
TGACTCTCTTAAGGTAGCCTTGCAGAAGTTGGTCGTGAGGCACTGGGCAGGTAAGTATCAAGGTTACAAG
ACAGGTTTAAGGAGACCAATAGAAACTGGGCTTGTCGAGACAGAGAAGACTCTTGCGTTTCTGATAGGCA
CCTATTGGTCTTACTGACATCCACTTTGCCTTTCTCTCCACAGGTGTCCACTCCCAGTTCAATTACAGCT
CTTAAGGCTAGAGTACTTAATACGACTCACTATAGGCTAGCCACCATGGCTTACCCATACGATGTTCCAG
ATTACGCTCCTGCAGGCATGCCTAAGGATGACAAGAAGGAATTCCTCAAGTCATTGGGCGTTGACACCCT
GTCCTCTGAAAACGACATCAAGAGAGCCTATAAGAAAATAGCACTCCAGTGTCACCCTGATAAGAACCCC
AGCGACACGTCCGCCAGAAAACAATTCGAGGAGGTCTCTAAAGCATTCGAGTACCTCGTCCACGACGGGA
TCAATGACAGCCTGAAAGATTACGATAAGGTTTTCTTTGATTTCCTCCGGGACATATTGTTCGGCAGCGA
TGGTGCTTCAGACTTCTTTACCTATTTTTGTGGTTCCAAGCAGCACAGCTGTATCTCCACAGACACCGAC
CCTGATTTTAGATATCAGGATGACGACGAGGAGGAGGACATTGATGGGGAACAGGAGCTGGAAAGCCTCC
TGGAGATCGTCAAGAACCGCCGGAAGCGCGGGAAGCCCGTACCCGATGAGTTTCACGAGGAGAAACTGCA
GGAGCTGAAGACTCGACTGTCTCAGCACAAAGAGGACATGAAAAAGGATGGGAGCAAGAAACAGGCTGTT
AAGAAGGGGAAAGCTGTCAGCGTCCCTGTGGCAAAACCCAAGCCAAAGAGCAAAAAGCAGCTCCTTGCTG
AACAACGGCGGCGGGCTAAAGAAATGGAGCAGATAGCCATGGAACTGGAGGAGAAAAGAAAAGAAGAAGA
AGAAAAGGAGAAGCAACGCAAACAGCTGGAAGTAGAGAAACAGAAACGCCTTGAGGAGGAGCGCATCAGG
TCACAGAACGAGGAGCGAAAACGGCGGGAGCGAGAGCAAAAAGAACGGGAGAAGCAGCAGAAACTGGATA
TGGAGAAAGAGGAGCGCCGCCGGCGCCAGCAGGAGGAGGAGAAGAAAAGACGAGAGGAGGAAGAGAAGAG
AAAAAAAGTCGAGAAAGAGAAGCAGGAAAGGGAGAAGGCCGCAAAAAAAGCTGCCCTCCAGGCTGCGAAG
GAGAAAGAAGAACAGGCGAAGGCTGCATCTAAAAATCAGAATATTAAAAGACAGCAGCAACAACAGCGAA
CTGATCAACAGCAGTATCCTAGGGAAATACCTCCTAGGTTTCAGAAAATGAAAAGACAGCAACAACAGCA
GCAGCTGCAGACTCCAAACTTGCCACCTCCAGCCCCAACCGGCTCTCCGGCTCAGCTTAACAAGTTCCAG
TCAAAACCTCAGCAACAGCCTGTTGGCAAGAAGAAGGATCCTAACCGCTTCGCTAGCAAGGAGTACGCTG
ACCTCGTTGACGAGGTGGACGATGCGGGCTGGAACAAGGGATCTCAGTGTAAAGGCTCTGGATGGGAAGG
GACTAGCGAGGATTGGGAGGAGAACATCGCCGAAAAGTGGGGCGCAGATAGGCAGTGGGGGAGCAAGGAA
GGGTCCAGTAACCAACTCGTTGTGGACCGCACAGATGGCGATAGCTGGCCCACCGTGGGCAGTAAGTCTG
CTATTGGAGATAAGCCCAATTCTTCCCTTGAGAACAGTAACAGCAAAAACAGCAGTGAGACCGTGCCTGT
GGGGACAATCGGCAGCAAACCTCCAAGCAGCAATTGGAACAGTAACAGGAACAGCGGAGGACTCCCACTG
TCCGAGAATTGGGATACAACCTGTGACGAGAGCATCGATCGCGCTCTGGACGCCACTGAATCTAAAGGAT
CAGTGGGGCCTGGGGGAGTCAATTGGGTTGGCATGGGTACAGGCGGATTGGGCGGGATCATTGGAACCCC
TTTGGGTTGGGAGCCTAGCAAAGAGAACCGCGATATTGATAAGACCGCCTCTAAAAGCGGCTGGTGCGGG
GAACAGAACTCTACTGTCGATAGCTGGAATAAGACTCCAGGTAAGGGCCCGAAAACACAGGTGTTCGGTG
GATCAGCCCCCACATGGGGGGGAACACCGGCAGACTCTTCTTCCGCCTGGGTGGAGACTAGCGGGACTGA
GACCAATAAACCCAACTCCTCCGGCTGGAATAGCAAGGTCAGCAGCGGCCTGAGTCAGGGAAACTCTAGT
AGCATGGCCTCTGTAGATAGTACCGACAATAAACCAACAGACAATAAACCAGCTCCATCAGGCTGGGGCG
AAGCCGGCCCATCATGGGCTGTGCAGGCTTCCGTTACCGGAACAGCATGCTGGGACACCGCCACTACCAC
ATCCCCTAAAAAGCCTCTGGATTCCAAAGATAGCAAGCTGAGCCACGATAAGGTGTCCGGGTGGCTCGAG
ACATCCGTGACCTCCACTAGCGTGACTGCAGATTGGAACGGCGATAGCAATGCTGACCAGGAGGACTACT
ACGAAGAGGCGTGGGACGGGTGGACAACTGCATCCTCCAAGCGAAACAAGGCCCCGAAGCCGGCACCCAC
AAATGACTCCAATGCATGGATGTCCAGGAGCCTTAAACAGCTTCTGGACATGGGATTTAAACAAGAGGAC
GCTGAGAAAGCGCTGCGCGCCAATCACATGAACATCGAGAGCGCGATTTCTGACCTGCTGAGCCTTACAG
CCTCCCAGATCGAGGAAGCCTCCCGAGCTAGTTCTGCTAACACCGGTGAGCCTGACCCGGCAGAAGCCTG
TAGGATGCAGCAGCAGAATACTACTACATCTAAGCCAAACCGAAAACAAAGGCGCAAGACCCAGCAGCAG
TTGCAGCAACAGCAGGCCTCTCAGGCCAAGCAGGAGTCCAAGCAAACCGATATCTACGATGCTAATAGTC
AGTCAGGGTCTTCTGACTCTACAGTTAAGGATCCCAAATCTGAGTCCAATAAAGATAAAGAAGGCCAGGC
CGCCGAGGGCCAGAGTAATAAGCCTTCTAATCAGGGGGCTAGCGACGGGAAAGGGAACGCCTCAAAAACC
ACAGAAAATTCTCCACACCTCTCACCGGGTAAGTCCAATGCAGGTCAGAAACGAGCCACAACTGGCCTCA
TCCAGACGCCTGCATTGGGGACCCCGACCCCAATGAGAACTCCGATGACACATCCTTTGTTGCACCAGCA
GTTTCTGCATCAGGTGCAGCTCCACCAGCTGAGGATGGCCCAGGGAGGTCTCCTTCAACCTCCCATAAAC
CCCCAGCAAGTAGCTTTGTTGCAGCAGATGGCTCAGCTTCAGATGGTCCAGCATCGCATCGCCCAGCAGC
AACTGACCCAGAAGCACAACATCCAGGCACAACAGCAGCTGTATCAACAGCAGCAACAGATTGCACTCAT
GATGGGGCAGCTGCAGCAGCAAGTGATGCAGCAGCACAATCATCAGATAGCCGGTTCCCGGTTCCCCAGC
CCCGGCTTTCAGCAGAGCACCCTTCCTCCTCAAAGCAGTTCCGCCCAGCCTGGTACTCCACCTCAGAACG
CCAAGAATTCCACCAAAGCCACTTCTACTGAGCCTAGTCAATCAAAACCTGAGGAACCCCCCAAGGTGTC
CACCGCAGATAAGCCTGTGACCACAGTTGCCAGCGGAGAGCGAATAACTCAGCAGAGCCCTGCCCCACAG
TCCAGGCTGACCCAGTGGAAACAACCACTCCTCCCTGATCCCGAGACCTCTCATGGCGAAACATGGGGCA
TGCCCAAGATTGAGCAGATGTCTCTGCTGTCAGGACCTGTAGTGAGCTCCAGCCTGGAACAGCAGCATGG
GGCTCCCAACCTTTCTCCACAGGCAAATAGGATTGCCGATCCCGTGAGCTCACGGTGGGGCGTTGACGCC
TCTCTTAAGCTCAGCGCCGACCCTCCAGAGTTCAAGCCCGGAGTCCCCTGGCGCCCTCGGGGGGAGGGGG
AAGAAAAGTCTGGTTCATCTGGAAGTAGTATGGAATCATCCCCTCAGGGCATGCCTGCCAGTGGCAAGAC
TCAGATAACAGACAACCCAAACAAGCAGCCGGGCTTTCCAGGCGGGTTTAGCAGCGCTAGCCAGTTCCCG
TACTCTATAGCCAGCAGTCCCTGGCAGAACACTGAACCCACAGATAGCCTGAACAAGACCCAGGCGAACC
CCAGTAGTATCAGACCACCTCCAGGGCTCAATACATCTACTAGTAGCGGCCTCCCCGATACCCCCTCTGT
CGAAGAGAGACCTGCATGGATGAAAAATCTCATGGATGGGGGGACCCAGCAGAGCTTTGCCCAGGGACCT
AATCCTGGGAACTTTCAGCTGGGACTGCGGTTGGGCTTCTCCGCCAGCGGCAATTCCTGGAGTACCCAGG
ACGGGATGTCTGTTTCCGGACTGACTCCTAATAGCCAACCGTGGGCTGCCCCAGGCGGACCTAGTTCTTC
CTCCACACCATCCTCTGACCCCTCTGCCGAGGCCGCCAGCTCCACCGCCAATGCCGTAACAAGTGCTGAA
CAGCTTAAACCTCAGGATGAAGGGATCTCAAGTTGGTCCACCAACCAGCCAATTCCGTCTGCGGAGGAGA
AACAACAGCAGCCACCTGTGGCCCAAGGACCTAGGATGGGATCCGGTCGCGGCGGAGCCAACCCAATGAG
TACTTGGCTGGTGTTGCGGAATCTGTCCCCACGGGCAGATCCGACCGCAATGAGGGCTGTGTGCCAGCAG
TACGGCCCACTCCTCACCTTTACTCTGAACCTTAGGCACGGAAACAGCTTGATCAGATACTCTAATAAGG
ATCAAGCCGCCTCAGCACGGAACAACCTCAACGGGATGATGGTGAAAGGTATGCAGCTTATCGCCGACTT
TGCGACGGATAGCGATATTGGGGGGTTTTTTGAGCAGACACCCGACTGGTCCAACAACCCAATGCCACCC
AACCCTAGCTTCGGCAACCCTTGGTCCTTCGGAACAGTTGATCCTAATCGACCTCTCGGATCCACTCAAG
GACTGGAGAAAACGCCGCAAGGCCCCCCACCTCAAATGCCTGCAATGGTTCCGCCGGGCATGCAATGGGG
AAGTAGTTCTCAGCTCCCCGCTCAACTCTGGGGCAACTCCCATCCTGGTGCCGCCACAGGCTTCCCGTCT
CAGGTGCCATCCATGTGGTCTTTCAGCGGAGGAGCCCCTCGCGATGTCGAACCCCAATCCGGAACAAATG
AGAATGGGTTGGTCTCTCCATCCATGACTACGTTTCTGCCTCCCGGGTTGCTGAACGGTGGTGAGAGTGT
CTAAGGCGGCCGCTTCCCTTTAGTGAGGGTTAATGCTTCGAGCAGACATGATAAGATACATTGATGAGTT
TGGACAAACCACAACTAGAATGCAGTGAAAAAAATGCTTTATTTGTGAAATTTGTGATGCTATTGCTTTA
TTTGTAACCATTATAAGCTGCAATAAACAAGTTAACAACAACAATTGCATTCATTTTATGTTTCAGGTTC
AGGGGGAGATGTGGGAGGTTTTTTAAAGCAAGTAAAACCTCTACAAATGTGGTAAAATCCGATAAGGATC
GATCCGGGCTGGCGTAATAGCGAAGAGGCCCGCACCGATCGCCCTTCCCAACAGTTGCGCAGCCTGAATG
GCGAATGG
[124 nt withheld, positions 6589-6712]
C
[91 nt withheld, positions 6714-6804]
A
[49 nt withheld, positions 6806-6854]
CCTTTGACGTTGGAGTCCACGTTCTTT
[37 nt withheld, positions 6882-6918]
ACCCTATCTCGGTCTATTCTTTTGATTTATAAGGGATTTTGCCGATTTCGGCCTATTGGTTAAAAAATGA
GCTGATTTAACAAAAATTTAACGCGAATTTTAACAAAATATTAACGCTTACAATTTCCTGATGCGGTATT
TTCTCCTTACGCATCTGTGCGGTATTTCACACCGCATACGCGGATCTGCGCAGCACCATGGCCTGAAATA
ACCTCTGAAAGAGGAACTTGGTTAGGTACCTTCTGAGGCGGAAAGAACCAGCTGTGGAATGTGTGTCAGT
TAGGGTGTGGAAAGTCCCCAGGCTCCCCAGCAGGCAGAAGTATGCAAAGCATGCATCTCAATTAGTCAGC
AACCAGGTGTGGAAAGTCCCCAGGCTCCCCAGCAGGCAGAAGTATGCAAAGCATGCATCTCAATTAGTCA
GCAACCATAGTCCCGCCCCTAACTCCGCCCATCCCGCCCCTAACTCCGCCCAGTTCCGCCCATTCTCCGC
CCCATGGCTGACTAATTTTTTTTATTTATGCAGAGGCCGAGGCCGCCTCGGCCTCTGAGCTATTCCAGAA
GTAGTGAGGAGGCTTTTTTGGAGGCCTAGGCTTTTGCAAAAAGCTTGATTCTTCTGACACAACAGTCTCG
AACTTAAGGCTAGAGCCACCATGATTGAACAAGATGGATTGCACGCAGGTTCTCCGGCCGCTTGGGTGGA
GAGGCTATTCGGCTATGACTGGGCACAACAGACAATCGGCTGCTCTGATGCCGCCGTGTTCCGGCTGTCA
GCGCAGGGGCGCCCGGTTCTTTTTGTCAAGACCGACCTGTCCGGTGCCCTGAATGAACTGCAGGACGAGG
CAGCGCGGCTATCGTGGCTGGCCACGACGGGCGTTCCTTGCGCAGCTGTGCTCGACGTTGTCACTGAAGC
GGGAAGGGACTGGCTGCTATTGGGCGAAGTGCCGGGGCAGGATCTCCTGTCATCTCACCTTGCTCCTGCC
GAGAAAGTATCCATCATGGCTGATGCAATGCGGCGGCTGCATACGCTTGATCCGGCTACCTGCCCATTCG
ACCACCAAGCGAAACATCGCATCGAGCGAGCACGTACTCGGATGGAAGCCGGTCTTGTCGATCAGGATGA
TCTGGACGAAGAGCATCAGGGGCTCGCGCCAGCCGAACTGTTCGCCAGGCTCAAGGCGCGCATGCCCGAC
GGCGAGGATCTCGTCGTGACCCATGGCGATGCCTGCTTGCCGAATATCATGGTGGAAAATGGCCGCTTTT
CTGGATTCATCGACTGTGGCCGGCTGGGTGTGGCGGACCGCTATCAGGACATAGCGTTGGCTACCCGTGA
TATTGCTGAAGAGCTTGGCGGCGAATGGGCTGACCGCTTCCTCGTGCTTTACGGTATCGCCGCTCCCGAT
TCGCAGCGCATCGCCTTCTATCGCCTTCTTGACGAGTTCTTCTGAGCGGGACTCTGGGGTTCGAAATGAC
CGACCAAGCGACGCCCAACCTGCCATCACGATGGCCGCAATAAAATATCTTTATTTTCATTACATCTGTG
TGTTGGTTTTTTGTGTGAATCGATAGCGATAAGGATCCGCGTATGGTGCACTCTCAGTACAATCTGCTCT
GATGCCGCATAGTTAAGCCAGCCCCGACACCCGCCAACACCCGCTGACGCGCCCTGACGGGCTTGTCTGC
TCCCGGCATCCGCTTACAGACAAGCTGTGACCGTCTCCGGGAGCTGCATGTGTCAGAGGTTTTCACCGTC
ATCACCGAAACGCGCGAGACGAAAGGGCCTCGTGATACGCCTATTTTTATAGGTTAATGTCATGATAATA
ATGGTTTCTTAGACGTCAGGTGGCACTTTTCGGGGAAATGTGCGCGGAACCCCTATTTGTTTATTTTTCT
AAATACATTCAAATATGTATCCGCTCATGAGACAATAACCCTGATAAATGCTTCAATAATATTGAAAAAG
GAAGAGTATGAGTATTCAACATTTCCGTGTCGCCCTTATTCCCTTTTTTGCGGCATTTTGCCTTCCTGTT
TTTGCTCACCCAGAAACGCTGGTGAAAGTAAAAGATGCTGAAGATCAGTTGGGTGCACGAGTGGGTTACA
TCGAACTGGATCTCAACAGCGGTAAGATCCTTGAGAGTTTTCGCCCCGAAGAACGTTTTCCAATGATGAG
CACTTTTAAAGTTCTGCTATGTGGCGCGGTATTATCCCGTATTGACGCCGGGCAAGAGCAACTCGGTCGC
CGCATACACTATTCTCAGAATGACTTGGTTGAGTACTCACCAGTCACAGAAAAGCATCTTACGGATGGCA
TGACAGTAAGAGAATTATGCAGTGCTGCCATAACCATGAGTGATAACACTGCGGCCAACTTACTTCTGAC
AACGATCGGAGGACCGAAGGAGCTAACCGCTTTTTTGCACAACATGGGGGATCATGTAACTCGCCTTGAT
CGTTGGGAACCGGAGCTGAATGAAGCCATACCAAACGACGAGCGTGACACCACGATGCCTGTAGCAATGG
CAACAACGTTGCGCAAACTATTAACTGGCGAACTACTTACTCTAGCTTCCCGGCAACAATTAATAGACTG
GATGGAGGCGGATAAAGTTGCAGGACCACTTCTGCGCTCGGCCCTTCCGGCTGGCTGGTTTATTGCTGAT
AAATCTGGAGCCGGTGAGCGTGGGTCTCGCGGTATCATTGCAGCACTGGGGCCAGATGGTAAGCCCTCCC
GTATCGTAGTTATCTACACGACGGGGAGTCAGGCAACTATGGATGAACGAAATAGACAGATCGCTGAGAT
AGGTGCCTCACTGATTAAGCATTGGTAACTGTCAGACCAAGTTTACTCATATATACTTTAGATTGATTTA
AAACTTCATTTTTAATTTAAAAGGATCTAGGTGAAGATCCTTTTTGATAATCTCATGACCAAAATCCCTT
AACGTGAGTTTTCGTTCCACTGAGCGTCAGACCCCGTAGAAAAGATCAAAGGATCTTCTTGAGATCCTTT
TTTTCTGCGCGTAATCTGCTGCTTGCAAACAAAAAAACCACCGCTACCAGCGGTGGTTTGTTTGCCGGAT
CAAGAGCTACCAACTCTTTTTCCGAAGGTAACTGGCTTCAGCAGAGCGCAGATACCAAATACTGTTCTTC
TAGTGTAGCCGTAGTTAGGCCACCACTTCAAGAACTCTGTAGCACCGCCTACATACCTCGCTCTGCTAAT
CCTGTTACCAGTGGCTGCTGCCAGTGGCGATAAGTCGTGTCTTACCGGGTTGGACTCAAGACGATAGTTA
CCGGATAAGGCGCAGCGGTCGGGCTGAACGGGGGGTTCGTGCACACAGCCCAGCTTGGAGCGAACGACCT
ACACCGAACTGAGATACCTACAGCGTGAGCTATGAGAAAGCGCCACGCTTCCCGAAGGGAGAAAGGCGGA
CAGGTATCCGGTAAGCGGCAGGGTCGGAACAGGAGAGCGCACGAGGGAGCTTCCAGGGGGAAACGCCTGG
TATCTTTATAGTCCTGTCGGGTTTCGCCACCTCTGACTTGAGCGTCGATTTTTGTGATGCTCGTCAGGGG
GGCGGAGCCTATGGAAAAACGCCAGCAACGCGGCCTTTTTACGGTTCCTGGCCTTTTGCTGGCCTTTTGC
TCACATGGCTCGACAGATC
Features (pLannotate 1.2.2; 20 found; start..end, strand, type, name):
    141..518     +  enhancer       CMV enhancer: human cytomegalovirus immediate early enhancer
    519..730     +  promoter       CMV promoter: human cytomegalovirus (CMV) immediate early promoter
    891..1023    +  intron         chimeric intron: chimera between introns from human β-globin and immunoglobulin heavy chain genes
   1068..1086    +  promoter       T7 promoter: promoter for bacteriophage T7 RNA polymerase
   1102..1128    +  CDS            3xHA (fragment): three tandem HA epitope tags
   1192..1317    +  CDS            DNAJB3 (fragment): DNJB3_HUMAN - Also known as HCG3. Experimental evidence at protein level: Swiss-Prot protein existence level 1. May operate as a co-chaperone of the male germ cell- and haploid stage-specific Hsp70 proteins. From Homo sapiens (Human).
   6247..6264    -  promoter       T3 promoter (fragment): promoter for bacteriophage T3 RNA polymerase
   6282..6403    -  polyA_signal   SV40 poly(A) signal: SV40 polyadenylation signal
   6426..6494    -  CDS            large T antigen (fragment): large T antigen from SV40 (simian virus 40)
   6518..6585    +  CDS            lacZα (fragment): LacZα fragment of β-galactosidase; lacZ fragment
   6589..7017    +  rep_origin     f1 ori (sequence partly withheld): f1 bacteriophage origin of replication; arrow indicates direction of (+) strand synthesis
   7045..7096    -  misc_feature   bom (fragment): basis of mobility region from pBR322
   7161..7518    +  promoter       SV40 promoter: SV40 enhancer and early promoter
   7569..8360    +  CDS            neo: KKA2_KLEPN - Also known as kan, nptII. Experimental evidence at protein level: Swiss-Prot protein existence level 1. Resistance to kanamycin, neomycin, paromomycin, ribostamycin, butirosin and gentamicin B. From Klebsiella pneumoniae.
   8427..8475    +  polyA_signal   poly(A) signal: synthetic polyadenylation signal
   8495..8549    -  misc_feature   bom (fragment): basis of mobility region from pBR322
   8651..8686    -  CDS            rop (fragment): Rop protein, which maintains plasmids at low copy number; rop
   8781..8885    +  promoter       AmpR promoter: bla
   8886..9746    +  CDS            AmpR: β-lactamase; bla; confers resistance to ampicillin, carbenicillin, and related antibiotics
   9917..10505   +  rep_origin     ori: high-copy-number ColE1/pMB1/pBR322/pUC origin of replication
