[The description below was written by a language model from this plasmid's Addgene catalogue record and pLannotate feature annotations shown in this document.]
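Description:
pMCh-1468 is a mammalian expression plasmid built on the pCiNeo backbone that drives production of HA-tagged GW182 from the sea anemone Nematostella vectensis (nvGW182). The total construct is 10,577 bp, of which about 5.1 kb is the insert, cloned between SbfI and NotI sites that both remain intact. In bacteria the plasmid replicates from a high-copy ColE1/pUC-type origin and is selected with ampicillin through the β-lactamase gene. An f1 origin is also present, which allows single-stranded DNA to be produced.

Expression of the insert is controlled by the human cytomegalovirus immediate early enhancer and promoter, followed by a chimeric β-globin/immunoglobulin intron that generally improves transcript processing and expression. A T7 promoter lies just upstream of the coding region and can support in vitro transcription. The HA epitope is supplied by the backbone at the N terminus of the protein; the annotation detects it as a short fragment of a 3xHA element, consistent with a single HA unit rather than a triple tag. Most of the nvGW182 coding sequence is not annotated in the feature table, and the short match to human DNAJB3 near its start is probably a chance similarity hit within the insert. Transcripts terminate at an SV40 polyadenylation signal. A separate cassette, consisting of the SV40 enhancer/early promoter, the neomycin phosphotransferase gene and a synthetic poly(A) signal, permits G418 selection of stably transfected mammalian cells.

The associated work concerns the evolutionary conservation of miRNA-mediated silencing mechanisms across animals. The plasmid therefore serves to express the cnidarian GW182 protein in mammalian cells, where the HA tag allows detection or pulldown.
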