Addgene plasmid #82418: pMCh-1468
Purpose: Plasmid for expression of HA-tagged Nematostella vectensis GW182 in mammalian cells
Depositing lab: Marina Chekulaeva. Depositing organization: Max-Delbrueck-Centrum fuer Molekulare Medizin (MDC). Publication: Conservation of miRNA-mediated silencing mechanisms across 600 million years of animal evolution. Mauri M, Kirchner M, Aharoni R, Ciolli Mattioli C, van den Bruck D, Gutkovitch N, Modepalli V, Selbach M, Moran Y, Chekulaeva M. Nucleic Acids Res. 2016 Sep 6. pii: gkw792. 10.1093/nar/gkw792 PubMed 27604873.
Backbone
  Vector backbone: pCiNeo
  Backbone size w/o insert (bp): 5470
  Total vector size (bp): 10577
  Vector type: Mammalian Expression
Growth in bacteria
  Bacterial resistance: Ampicillin, 100 μg/mL
  Growth temperature: 37°C
  Growth strain: DH5alpha
  Copy number: High Copy
Gene/Insert
  Gene/Insert name: nvGW182
  Species: Nematostella vectensis
  Insert size (bp): 5107
  Promoter: CMV
  Tag / fusion protein: HA (N terminal on backbone)
  Cloning method: Restriction Enzyme; 5′ cloning site SbfI (not destroyed); 3′ cloning site NotI (not destroyed)
  Sequencing primers: 5′ CACAGGTGTCCACTCCCAGTTC; 3′ ACTGCATTCTAGTTGTGGTTTGTCC
Terms and licenses: Academic/Nonprofit Terms; Industry Terms: Not Available to Industry
How to cite: pMCh-1468 was a gift from Marina Chekulaeva (Addgene plasmid # 82418 ; http://n2t.net/addgene:82418 ; RRID:Addgene_82418)
