>Addgene plasmid #82418 | pMCh-1468 | addgene partial sequence | sequence record 158831 | CMV-F 5'-CGCAAATGGGCGGTAGGCGTG-3'
ACCGTCAGATCACTAGAAGCTTTATTGCGGTAGTTTATCACAGTTAAATTGCTAACGCAGTCAGTGCTTC
TGACACAACAGTCTCGAACTTAAGCTGCAGTGACTCTCTTAAGGTAGCCTTGCAGAAGTTGGTCGTGAGG
CACTGGGCAGGTAAGTATCAAGGTTACAAGACAGGTTTAAGGAGACCAATAGAAACTGGGCTTGTCGAGA
CAGAGAAGACTCTTGCGTTTCTGATAGGCACCTATTGGTCTTACTGACATCCACTTTGCCTTTCTCTCCA
CAGGTGTCCACTCCCAGTTCAATTACAGCTCTTAAGGCTAGAGTACTTAATACGACTCACTATAGGCTAG
CCACCATGGCTTACCCATACGATGTTCCAGATTACGCTCCTGCAGGCATGCCTAAGGATGACAAGAAGGA
ATTCCTCAAGTCATTGGGCGTTGACACCCTGTCCTCTGAAAACGACATCAAGAGAGCCTATAAGAAAATA
GCACTCCAGTGTCACCCTGATAAGAACCCCAGCGACACGTCCGCCAGAAAACAATTCGAGGAGGTCTCTA
AAGCATTCGAGTACCTCGTCCACGACGGGATCAATGACAGCCTGAAAGATTACGATAAGGTTTTCTTTGA
TTTCCTCCGGGACATATTGTTCGGCAGCGATGGTGCTTCAGACTTCTTTACCTATTTTTGTGGTTCCAAG
CAGCACAGCTGTATCTCCACAGACACCGACCCTGATTTTAGATATCAGGATGACGACGAGGAGGAGGACA
TTGATGGG
