>Addgene plasmid #82418 | pMCh-1468 | addgene partial sequence | sequence record 158832 | EBV-rev 5'-GTGGTTTGTCCAAACTCATC-3'
ACCCTCACTAAAGGGAAGCGGCCGCCTTAGACACTCTCACCACCGTTCAGCAACCCGGGAGGCAGAAACG
TAGTCATGGATGGAGAGACCAACCCATTCTCATTTGTTCCGGATTGGGGTTCGACATCGCGAGGGGCTCC
TCCGCTGAAAGACCACATGGATGGCACCTGAGACGGGAAGCCTGTGGCGGCACCAGGATGGGAGTTGCCC
CAGAGTTGAGCGGGGAGCTGAGAACTACTTCCCCATTGCATGCCCGGCGGAACCATTGCAGGCATTTGAG
GTGGGGGGCCTTGCGGCGTTTTCTCCAGTCCTTGAGTGGATCCGAGAGGTCGATTAGGATCAACTGTTCC
GAAGGACCAAGGGTTGCCGAAGCTAGGGTTGGGTGGCATTGGGTTGTTGGACCAGTCGGGTGTCTGCTCA
AAAAACCCCCCAATATCGCTATCCGTCGCAAAGTCGGCGATAAGCTGCATACCTTTCACCATCATCCCGT
TGAGGTTGTTCCGTGCTGAGGCGGCTTGATCCTTATTAGAGTATCTGATCAAGCTGTTTCCGTGCCTAAG
GTTCAGAGTAAAGGTGAGGAGTGGGCCGTACTGCTGGCACACAGCCCTCATTGCGGTCGGATCTGCCCGT
GGGGACAGATTCCGCAACACCAGCCAAGTACTCATTGGGTTGGCTCCGCCGCGACCGGATCCCATCCTAG
GTCCTTGGGCCACAGGTGGCTGCTGTTGTTTCTCCTCCGCAGACGGAATTGGCTGGTTGGTGGACCAACT
TGAGATCCCTTCATCCTGAGGTTTAAGCTGTTCAGCACTTGTTACGGCATTGGCGGTGGAGCTGGCGGCC
TCGGCAGA
